Addgene plasmid #110288: pET28a-HypD
Purpose: Expresses t-4-hydroxy-L-proline dehydratase in E. coli BL21(DE3)
Depositing lab: Emily Balskus. Depositing organization: Harvard University. Publication: A prominent glycyl radical enzyme in human gut microbiomes metabolizes trans-4-hydroxy-l-proline. Levin BJ, Huang YY, Peck SC, Wei Y, Martinez-Del Campo A, Marks JA, Franzosa EA, Huttenhower C, Balskus EP. Science. 2017 Feb 10;355(6325). pii: 355/6325/eaai8386. doi: 10.1126/science.aai8386. PubMed 28183913.
Backbone
  Vector backbone: pET-28 a (+)
  Backbone manufacturer: EMD Biosciences
  Backbone size w/o insert (bp): 5292
  Total vector size (bp): 7677
  Vector type: Bacterial Expression
Growth in bacteria
  Bacterial resistance: Kanamycin, 50 μg/mL
  Growth temperature: 37°C
  Growth strain: DH5alpha
  Copy number: High Copy
Gene/Insert
  Gene/Insert name: t-4-Hydroxy-L-proline Dehydratase (alt names: HypD; t4LHypD)
  Species: Clostridium difficile 70-100-2010
  Insert size (bp): 2370
  GenBank ID: WP_095915981.1
  Promoter: T7
  Tag / fusion protein: His6 (N terminal on backbone)
  Cloning method: Gibson Cloning
  Sequencing primers: 5′ TAATACGACTCACTATAGGG; 3′ GCTAGTTATTGCTCAGCGG
Terms and licenses: Academic/Nonprofit Terms; Industry Terms: Not Available to Industry
How to cite: pET28a-HypD was a gift from Emily Balskus (Addgene plasmid # 110288 ; http://n2t.net/addgene:110288 ; RRID:Addgene_110288)
