[The description below was written by a language model from this plasmid's Addgene catalogue record and pLannotate feature annotations shown in this document.]
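Description:
pET28a-HypD is a bacterial expression plasmid built on the pET-28a(+) backbone for producing trans-4-hydroxy-L-proline dehydratase (HypD, also called t4LHypD) in E. coli BL21(DE3). The roughly 2.4 kb insert comes from Clostridium (Clostridioides) difficile 70-100-2010 and was introduced by Gibson cloning, giving a plasmid of about 7.7 kb. HypD is a glycyl radical enzyme, described in the associated work as a prominent activity in human gut microbiomes. The plasmid is selected with kanamycin through an aph(3')-Ia resistance gene. It replicates from a ColE1/pBR322-type origin accompanied by the bom region and the rop gene, and it also carries an f1 phage origin. The catalogue lists the plasmid as high copy, although rop normally moderates copy number.

Expression is driven by a T7 promoter followed directly by a lac operator and the strong ribosome binding site from T7 gene 10. A plasmid-borne lacI gene with its own promoter supplies repressor. Transcription therefore depends on T7 RNA polymerase from the DE3 lysogen and can be induced with IPTG. The coding region begins with the backbone-encoded N-terminal His6 tag, which the annotation software labels as a short fragment of a composite tag, and a thrombin cleavage site, fused upstream of HypD. This arrangement allows metal-affinity purification and optional tag removal.

A second short His-tag sequence lies between the HypD reading frame and the T7 terminator and matches the backbone's optional C-terminal tag. The record lists only the N-terminal tag, so this element is probably not translated. The short TcR, SET1 and AmpR promoter fragments appear to be backbone remnants or software matches rather than functional parts. The depositor and sequencing-derived records differ by only four nucleotides in length and show the same feature layout.
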