Features (pLannotate 1.2.2; 21 found; start..end, strand, type, name):
     12..467     +  rep_origin     f1 ori (sequence partly withheld): f1 bacteriophage origin of replication; arrow indicates direction of (+) strand synthesis
    494..551     +  promoter       AmpR promoter (fragment): bla
    560..1375    -  CDS            KanR: aminoglycoside phosphotransferase; aph(3')-Ia; confers resistance to kanamycin in bacteria or G418 (Geneticin®) in eukaryotes
   1497..2085    +  rep_origin     ori: high-copy-number ColE1/pMB1/pBR322/pUC origin of replication
   2271..2413    -  misc_feature   bom: basis of mobility region from pBR322
   2515..2706    -  CDS            rop: Rop protein, which maintains plasmids at low copy number; rop
   2723..3103    +  CDS            YPB1_ECOLX: Protein predicted: Swiss-Prot protein existence level 4. From Escherichia coli.
   3175..3466    -  CDS            TcR (fragment): tetracycline efflux protein; tet; confers resistance to tetracycline
   3481..3502    -  protein_bind   CAP binding site: CAP binding activates transcription in the presence of cAMP. E. coli catabolite activator protein
   3515..4597    -  CDS            lacI: lac repressor; lacI; The lac repressor binds to the lac operator to inhibit transcription in E. coli. This inhibition can be relieved by adding lactose or isopropyl-β-D-thiogalactopyranoside (IPTG).
   4598..4675    -  promoter       lacI promoter: lacI
   4683..4962    -  CDS            TcR (fragment): tetracycline efflux protein; tet; confers resistance to tetracycline
   4984..5002    +  promoter       T7 promoter: promoter for bacteriophage T7 RNA polymerase
   5003..5027    +  protein_bind   lac operator: The lac repressor binds to the lac operator to inhibit transcription in E. coli. This inhibition can be relieved by adding lactose or isopropyl-β-D-thiogalactopyranoside (IPTG). lac repressor encoded by lacI
   5042..5064    +  RBS            RBS: efficient ribosome binding site from bacteriophage T7 gene 10 (Olins and Rangwala, 1989)
   5083..5099    +  CDS            capTEV™ (fragment): composite tag for in vivo biotinylation, TEV protease cleavage, and 6xHis tagging
   5110..5127    +  CDS            thrombin site: thrombin recognition and cleavage site
   5131..7497    +  CDS            pflD: HYPD_CLODI - Also known as csdB_2 From Clostridioides difficile (Peptoclostridium difficile).
   7521..7538    +  CDS            9xHis (fragment): 9xHis affinity tag
   7548..7597    +  CDS            SET1 (fragment): solubility-enhancement tag derived from T7 phage gene 10B
   7605..7652    +  terminator     T7 terminator: transcription terminator for bacteriophage T7 RNA polymerase
>Addgene plasmid #110288 | pET28a-HypD | depositor full sequence | sequence record 207583 | pET28a-HypD sequence 7677 bps
TGGCGAATGGG
[124 nt withheld, positions 12-135]
C
[91 nt withheld, positions 137-227]
A
[49 nt withheld, positions 229-277]
CCTTTGACGTTGGAGTCCACGTTCTTT
[37 nt withheld, positions 305-341]
ACCCTATCTCGGTCTATTCTTTTGATTTATAAGGGATTTTGCCGATTTCGGCCTATTGGTTAAAAAATGA
GCTGATTTAACAAAAATTTAACGCGAATTTTAACAAAATATTAACGTTTACAATTTCAGGTGGCACTTTT
CGGGGAAATGTGCGCGGAACCCCTATTTGTTTATTTTTCTAAATACATTCAAATATGTATCCGCTCATGA
ATTAATTCTTAGAAAAACTCATCGAGCATCAAATGAAACTGCAATTTATTCATATCAGGATTATCAATAC
CATATTTTTGAAAAAGCCGTTTCTGTAATGAAGGAGAAAACTCACCGAGGCAGTTCCATAGGATGGCAAG
ATCCTGGTATCGGTCTGCGATTCCGACTCGTCCAACATCAATACAACCTATTAATTTCCCCTCGTCAAAA
ATAAGGTTATCAAGTGAGAAATCACCATGAGTGACGACTGAATCCGGTGAGAATGGCAAAAGTTTATGCA
TTTCTTTCCAGACTTGTTCAACAGGCCAGCCATTACGCTCGTCATCAAAATCACTCGCATCAACCAAACC
GTTATTCATTCGTGATTGCGCCTGAGCGAGACGAAATACGCGATCGCTGTTAAAAGGACAATTACAAACA
GGAATCGAATGCAACCGGCGCAGGAACACTGCCAGCGCATCAACAATATTTTCACCTGAATCAGGATATT
CTTCTAATACCTGGAATGCTGTTTTCCCGGGGATCGCAGTGGTGAGTAACCATGCATCATCAGGAGTACG
GATAAAATGCTTGATGGTCGGAAGAGGCATAAATTCCGTCAGCCAGTTTAGTCTGACCATCTCATCTGTA
ACATCATTGGCAACGCTACCTTTGCCATGTTTCAGAAACAACTCTGGCGCATCGGGCTTCCCATACAATC
GATAGATTGTCGCACCTGATTGCCCGACATTATCGCGAGCCCATTTATACCCATATAAATCAGCATCCAT
GTTGGAATTTAATCGCGGCCTAGAGCAAGACGTTTCCCGTTGAATATGGCTCATAACACCCCTTGTATTA
CTGTTTATGTAAGCAGACAGTTTTATTGTTCATGACCAAAATCCCTTAACGTGAGTTTTCGTTCCACTGA
GCGTCAGACCCCGTAGAAAAGATCAAAGGATCTTCTTGAGATCCTTTTTTTCTGCGCGTAATCTGCTGCT
TGCAAACAAAAAAACCACCGCTACCAGCGGTGGTTTGTTTGCCGGATCAAGAGCTACCAACTCTTTTTCC
GAAGGTAACTGGCTTCAGCAGAGCGCAGATACCAAATACTGTCCTTCTAGTGTAGCCGTAGTTAGGCCAC
CACTTCAAGAACTCTGTAGCACCGCCTACATACCTCGCTCTGCTAATCCTGTTACCAGTGGCTGCTGCCA
GTGGCGATAAGTCGTGTCTTACCGGGTTGGACTCAAGACGATAGTTACCGGATAAGGCGCAGCGGTCGGG
CTGAACGGGGGGTTCGTGCACACAGCCCAGCTTGGAGCGAACGACCTACACCGAACTGAGATACCTACAG
CGTGAGCTATGAGAAAGCGCCACGCTTCCCGAAGGGAGAAAGGCGGACAGGTATCCGGTAAGCGGCAGGG
TCGGAACAGGAGAGCGCACGAGGGAGCTTCCAGGGGGAAACGCCTGGTATCTTTATAGTCCTGTCGGGTT
TCGCCACCTCTGACTTGAGCGTCGATTTTTGTGATGCTCGTCAGGGGGGCGGAGCCTATGGAAAAACGCC
AGCAACGCGGCCTTTTTACGGTTCCTGGCCTTTTGCTGGCCTTTTGCTCACATGTTCTTTCCTGCGTTAT
CCCCTGATTCTGTGGATAACCGTATTACCGCCTTTGAGTGAGCTGATACCGCTCGCCGCAGCCGAACGAC
CGAGCGCAGCGAGTCAGTGAGCGAGGAAGCGGAAGAGCGCCTGATGCGGTATTTTCTCCTTACGCATCTG
TGCGGTATTTCACACCGCATATATGGTGCACTCTCAGTACAATCTGCTCTGATGCCGCATAGTTAAGCCA
GTATACACTCCGCTATCGCTACGTGACTGGGTCATGGCTGCGCCCCGACACCCGCCAACACCCGCTGACG
CGCCCTGACGGGCTTGTCTGCTCCCGGCATCCGCTTACAGACAAGCTGTGACCGTCTCCGGGAGCTGCAT
GTGTCAGAGGTTTTCACCGTCATCACCGAAACGCGCGAGGCAGCTGCGGTAAAGCTCATCAGCGTGGTCG
TGAAGCGATTCACAGATGTCTGCCTGTTCATCCGCGTCCAGCTCGTTGAGTTTCTCCAGAAGCGTTAATG
TCTGGCTTCTGATAAAGCGGGCCATGTTAAGGGCGGTTTTTTCCTGTTTGGTCACTGATGCCTCCGTGTA
AGGGGGATTTCTGTTCATGGGGGTAATGATACCGATGAAACGAGAGAGGATGCTCACGATACGGGTTACT
GATGATGAACATGCCCGGTTACTGGAACGTTGTGAGGGTAAACAACTGGCGGTATGGATGCGGCGGGACC
AGAGAAAAATCACTCAGGGTCAATGCCAGCGCTTCGTTAATACAGATGTAGGTGTTCCACAGGGTAGCCA
GCAGCATCCTGCGATGCAGATCCGGAACATAATGGTGCAGGGCGCTGACTTCCGCGTTTCCAGACTTTAC
GAAACACGGAAACCGAAGACCATTCATGTTGTTGCTCAGGTCGCAGACGTTTTGCAGCAGCAGTCGCTTC
ACGTTCGCTCGCGTATCGGTGATTCATTCTGCTAACCAGTAAGGCAACCCCGCCAGCCTAGCCGGGTCCT
CAACGACAGGAGCACGATCATGCGCACCCGTGGGGCCGCCATGCCGGCGATAATGGCCTGCTTCTCGCCG
AAACGTTTGGTGGCGGGACCAGTGACGAAGGCTTGAGCGAGGGCGTGCAAGATTCCGAATACCGCAAGCG
ACAGGCCGATCATCGTCGCGCTCCAGCGAAAGCGGTCCTCGCCGAAAATGACCCAGAGCGCTGCCGGCAC
CTGTCCTACGAGTTGCATGATAAAGAAGACAGTCATAAGTGCGGCGACGATAGTCATGCCCCGCGCCCAC
CGGAAGGAGCTGACTGGGTTGAAGGCTCTCAAGGGCATCGGTCGAGATCCCGGTGCCTAATGAGTGAGCT
AACTTACATTAATTGCGTTGCGCTCACTGCCCGCTTTCCAGTCGGGAAACCTGTCGTGCCAGCTGCATTA
ATGAATCGGCCAACGCGCGGGGAGAGGCGGTTTGCGTATTGGGCGCCAGGGTGGTTTTTCTTTTCACCAG
TGAGACGGGCAACAGCTGATTGCCCTTCACCGCCTGGCCCTGAGAGAGTTGCAGCAAGCGGTCCACGCTG
GTTTGCCCCAGCAGGCGAAAATCCTGTTTGATGGTGGTTAACGGCGGGATATAACATGAGCTGTCTTCGG
TATCGTCGTATCCCACTACCGAGATATCCGCACCAACGCGCAGCCCGGACTCGGTAATGGCGCGCATTGC
GCCCAGCGCCATCTGATCGTTGGCAACCAGCATCGCAGTGGGAACGATGCCCTCATTCAGCATTTGCATG
GTTTGTTGAAAACCGGACATGGCACTCCAGTCGCCTTCCCGTTCCGCTATCGGCTGAATTTGATTGCGAG
TGAGATATTTATGCCAGCCAGCCAGACGCAGACGCGCCGAGACAGAACTTAATGGGCCCGCTAACAGCGC
GATTTGCTGGTGACCCAATGCGACCAGATGCTCCACGCCCAGTCGCGTACCGTCTTCATGGGAGAAAATA
ATACTGTTGATGGGTGTCTGGTCAGAGACATCAAGAAATAACGCCGGAACATTAGTGCAGGCAGCTTCCA
CAGCAATGGCATCCTGGTCATCCAGCGGATAGTTAATGATCAGCCCACTGACGCGTTGCGCGAGAAGATT
GTGCACCGCCGCTTTACAGGCTTCGACGCCGCTTCGTTCTACCATCGACACCACCACGCTGGCACCCAGT
TGATCGGCGCGAGATTTAATCGCCGCGACAATTTGCGACGGCGCGTGCAGGGCCAGACTGGAGGTGGCAA
CGCCAATCAGCAACGACTGTTTGCCCGCCAGTTGTTGTGCCACGCGGTTGGGAATGTAATTCAGCTCCGC
CATCGCCGCTTCCACTTTTTCCCGCGTTTTCGCAGAAACGTGGCTGGCCTGGTTCACCACGCGGGAAACG
GTCTGATAAGAGACACCGGCATACTCTGCGACATCGTATAACGTTACTGGTTTCACATTCACCACCCTGA
ATTGACTCTCTTCCGGGCGCTATCATGCCATACCGCGAAAGGTTTTGCGCCATTCGATGGTGTCCGGGAT
CTCGACGCTCTCCCTTATGCGACTCCTGCATTAGGAAGCAGCCCAGTAGTAGGTTGAGGCCGTTGAGCAC
CGCCGCCGCAAGGAATGGTGCATGCAAGGAGATGGCGCCCAACAGTCCCCCGGCCACGGGGCCTGCCACC
ATACCCACGCCGAAACAAGCGCTCATGAGCCCGAAGTGGCGAGCCCGATCTTCCCCATCGGTGATGTCGG
CGATATAGGCGCCAGCAACCGCACCTGTGGCGCCGGTGATGCCGGCCACGATGCGTCCGGCGTAGAGGAT
CGAGATCTCGATCCCGCGAAATTAATACGACTCACTATAGGGGAATTGTGAGCGGATAACAATTCCCCTC
TAGAAATAATTTTGTTTAACTTTAAGAAGGAGATATACCATGGGCAGCAGCCATCATCATCATCATCACA
GCAGCGGCCTGGTGCCGCGCGGCAGCCATATGGCAAGAGGAACTTTTGAGAGAACTAAAAAATTAAGAGA
AGAAAGTATTAATGCAGAACCACACATATCTATTGAAAGAGCAGTACTTATGACAGAAGCTTATAAAAAA
TATGAGGGAAGTGTAGAGATTCCTGTACTTCGTGCTTTATCATTTAAGCATTATATTGAGAATAGAACTC
TTAGCATAAATGATGGAGAATTAATAGTAGGTGAAAAAGGTGATTCTCCTAATGGAGCACCAACATATCC
AGAAATTTGTTGTCATACAATGGAAGATTTAGAAGTAATGCACAATAGAGATATAATAAATTTTAGCGTA
TCAGAAGAAGCTAGAAAAATACATAAAGAAGAAATAATTCCTTTTTGGAAAAAGAGACAAACAAGAGATA
AGATAATAAATGCAATGACACCTGAGTGGTTAGCAGCATATGAAGCAGGTATGTTTACAGAGTTTATGGA
ACAAAGAGCCCCAGGACATACAGTTTGTGGAGATACAATATATAAAAAAGGATTTTTAGATTTAAAGAAA
GACATAGAAGCAAGATTAAAAGAGCTAGATTTTCTTAATGATTTAGATGCATATAATAAAAAAGCAGATT
TAGAAGCTATGGCAATAGCTTGTGATGCAATGGTTATATTAGGTAAAAGATATGCTGAGAAAGCAAGACA
AATGGCAGAAGAAGAAACAGATGAAGCTAAGAAAAAAGATTTATTACTAATTGCTGAAACTTGTGATGTT
GTACCAGCTCACAAACCAGAAACTTATCATCAAGCTATACAAATGTATTGGTTTGTTCATATAGGGGTTA
CTACTGAACTTAATATATGGGATGCTTTTACTCCAGGAAGACTTGACCAACATCTAAATCCTTTCTATGA
AAGAGATGTAGAAAATGGAATACTAGATAGAGATAGAGCACAAGAATTACTTGAATGTTTATGGGTTAAA
TTTAACAATCAGCCAGCACCACCAAAAGTTGGTATAACATTAAAAGAAAGTAGCACATATACAGATTTTG
CAAATATAAACACTGGTGGAATAAATCCAGATGGTCAAGATGGTGTTAATGAAGTTAGTTATATAATACT
TGATGTTATGGATGAAATGAAATTGATACAACCTAGTTCAAATGTTCAAATAAGTAAAAAGACTCCTCAA
AAATTCTTAAAGAGAGCTTGTGAAATATCAAGAAAAGGATGGGGTCAACCAGCATTTTATAATACTGAAG
CAATAGTTCAAGAGCTTATGGAAGCTGGAAAAACTATAGAAGATGCAAGACTTGGTGGAACCAGTGGTTG
TGTTGAAACTGGATGTTTTGGTAAAGAAGCATATGTTCTAACTGGATATATGAACATTCCAAAAATACTT
GAATTAACATTAAATAATGGATATGACCCAATTAGTAAAAAACAAATAGGTATTGAAACTGGAGACCCTA
GAAATTTCCAATCTTATGAGGAACTATTTGAAGCATTTAAAAAGCAATTACATTATATGATTGACATAAA
AATAGAAGGAAATGCTGTGATAGAAAATATATGTGCAAAACACATGCCTTGTCCACTTATGTCTACAATA
GTTGATGATTGTATAGAAAAAGGCAAGGATTACCAAAGAGGTGGAGCAAGATACAACACTAGATATATAC
AAGGTGTTGGTATAGGAACTATAACAGATAGTTTAACAGCAATAAAATATAATGTATTTGATAAGAAAAA
ATTCGATATGGATACATTGCTTAAAGCACTTGATGCTAATTTTGAAGGATATGAAGCTATACTTAATTTA
GTTTCAAATAAGACTCCTAAATATGGAAATGATGATGATTATGCTGATGAAATAATGCAAGAGATATTCA
ATGCATATTACAATGAGGTAACTGGTAGACCAACTGTTTGTGGTGGAGAATACAGAGTAGATATGTTACC
AACAACTTGTCATATATACTTTGGAGAAATTATGGGAGCAAGTCCAAATGGTAGACTTTGTGCAAAACCA
GTTTCAGAGGGAATTTCACCTGAAAAAGGTGGAGATACTAATGGACCTACAGCAGTTATAAAATCTTGTG
CTAAGATGGACCACATAAAAACTGGTGGAACATTATTAAATCAAAGATTTGCACCATCAGTAGTTCAAGG
AGAAAAAGGGTTAGATAATATGGCTAATCTAGTAAGAGCATACTTTAATATGGATGGTCATCATATACAA
TTTAATGTATTTGATAAAAATGTACTGTTAGAGGCTCAAAAGAATCCTCAGGATTATAAAGACTTAATAG
TTAGAGTTGCAGGATATAGTGACCATTTCAATAATTTAAGTAGAACACTACAAGATGAGATAATAGGAAG
AACTGAGCAAACATTCTAAAGCTTGCGGCCGCACTCGAGCACCACCACCACCACCACTGAGATCCGGCTG
CTAACAAAGCCCGAAAGGAAGCTGAGTTGGCTGCTGCCACCGCTGAGCAATAACTAGCATAACCCCTTGG
GGCCTCTAAACGGGTCTTGAGGGGTTTTTTGCTGAAAGGAGGAACTATATCCGGAT
