Features (pLannotate 1.2.2; 21 found; start..end, strand, type, name):
     12..440     +  rep_origin     f1 ori (sequence partly withheld): f1 bacteriophage origin of replication; arrow indicates direction of (+) strand synthesis
    493..550     +  promoter       AmpR promoter (fragment): bla
    559..1374    -  CDS            KanR: aminoglycoside phosphotransferase; aph(3')-Ia; confers resistance to kanamycin in bacteria or G418 (Geneticin®) in eukaryotes
   1496..2084    +  rep_origin     ori: high-copy-number ColE1/pMB1/pBR322/pUC origin of replication
   2270..2409    -  misc_feature   bom: basis of mobility region from pBR322
   2511..2702    -  CDS            rop: Rop protein, which maintains plasmids at low copy number; rop
   2719..3099    +  CDS            YPB1_ECOLX: Protein predicted: Swiss-Prot protein existence level 4. From Escherichia coli.
   3171..3462    -  CDS            TcR (fragment): tetracycline efflux protein; tet; confers resistance to tetracycline
   3477..3498    -  protein_bind   CAP binding site: CAP binding activates transcription in the presence of cAMP. E. coli catabolite activator protein
   3511..4593    -  CDS            lacI: lac repressor; lacI; The lac repressor binds to the lac operator to inhibit transcription in E. coli. This inhibition can be relieved by adding lactose or isopropyl-β-D-thiogalactopyranoside (IPTG).
   4594..4671    -  promoter       lacI promoter: lacI
   4679..4958    -  CDS            TcR (fragment): tetracycline efflux protein; tet; confers resistance to tetracycline
   4980..4998    +  promoter       T7 promoter: promoter for bacteriophage T7 RNA polymerase
   4999..5023    +  protein_bind   lac operator: The lac repressor binds to the lac operator to inhibit transcription in E. coli. This inhibition can be relieved by adding lactose or isopropyl-β-D-thiogalactopyranoside (IPTG). lac repressor encoded by lacI
   5038..5060    +  RBS            RBS: efficient ribosome binding site from bacteriophage T7 gene 10 (Olins and Rangwala, 1989)
   5079..5095    +  CDS            capTEV™ (fragment): composite tag for in vivo biotinylation, TEV protease cleavage, and 6xHis tagging
   5106..5123    +  CDS            thrombin site: thrombin recognition and cleavage site
   5127..7493    +  CDS            pflD: HYPD_CLODI - Also known as csdB_2 From Clostridioides difficile (Peptoclostridium difficile).
   7517..7534    +  CDS            9xHis (fragment): 9xHis affinity tag
   7544..7593    +  CDS            SET1 (fragment): solubility-enhancement tag derived from T7 phage gene 10B
   7601..7648    +  terminator     T7 terminator: transcription terminator for bacteriophage T7 RNA polymerase
>Addgene plasmid #110288 | pET28a-HypD | addgene full sequence | sequence record 211145 | Addgene NGS Result
TGGCGAATGGG
[124 nt withheld, positions 12-135]
C
[91 nt withheld, positions 137-227]
A
[49 nt withheld, positions 229-277]
CCTTTGACGTTGGAGTCCACGTTCTTT
[37 nt withheld, positions 305-341]
ACCCTATCTCGGTCTATTCTTTTGATTTATAAGGGATTTTGCCGATTTCGGCCTATTGGTTAAAAAATGA
GCTGATTTAACAAAAATTTAACGCGAATTTTAACAAAATATTAACGCTTACAATTTAGGTGGCACTTTTC
GGGGAAATGTGCGCGGAACCCCTATTTGTTTATTTTTCTAAATACATTCAAATATGTATCCGCTCATGAA
TTAATTCTTAGAAAAACTCATCGAGCATCAAATGAAACTGCAATTTATTCATATCAGGATTATCAATACC
ATATTTTTGAAAAAGCCGTTTCTGTAATGAAGGAGAAAACTCACCGAGGCAGTTCCATAGGATGGCAAGA
TCCTGGTATCGGTCTGCGATTCCGACTCGTCCAACATCAATACAACCTATTAATTTCCCCTCGTCAAAAA
TAAGGTTATCAAGTGAGAAATCACCATGAGTGACGACTGAATCCGGTGAGAATGGCAAAAGTTTATGCAT
TTCTTTCCAGACTTGTTCAACAGGCCAGCCATTACGCTCGTCATCAAAATCACTCGCATCAACCAAACCG
TTATTCATTCGTGATTGCGCCTGAGCGAGACGAAATACGCGATCGCTGTTAAAAGGACAATTACAAACAG
GAATCGAATGCAACCGGCGCAGGAACACTGCCAGCGCATCAACAATATTTTCACCTGAATCAGGATATTC
TTCTAATACCTGGAATGCTGTTTTCCCGGGGATCGCAGTGGTGAGTAACCATGCATCATCAGGAGTACGG
ATAAAATGCTTGATGGTCGGAAGAGGCATAAATTCCGTCAGCCAGTTTAGTCTGACCATCTCATCTGTAA
CATCATTGGCAACGCTACCTTTGCCATGTTTCAGAAACAACTCTGGCGCATCGGGCTTCCCATACAATCG
ATAGATTGTCGCACCTGATTGCCCGACATTATCGCGAGCCCATTTATACCCATATAAATCAGCATCCATG
TTGGAATTTAATCGCGGCCTAGAGCAAGACGTTTCCCGTTGAATATGGCTCATAACACCCCTTGTATTAC
TGTTTATGTAAGCAGACAGTTTTATTGTTCATGACCAAAATCCCTTAACGTGAGTTTTCGTTCCACTGAG
CGTCAGACCCCGTAGAAAAGATCAAAGGATCTTCTTGAGATCCTTTTTTTCTGCGCGTAATCTGCTGCTT
GCAAACAAAAAAACCACCGCTACCAGCGGTGGTTTGTTTGCCGGATCAAGAGCTACCAACTCTTTTTCCG
AAGGTAACTGGCTTCAGCAGAGCGCAGATACCAAATACTGTCCTTCTAGTGTAGCCGTAGTTAGGCCACC
ACTTCAAGAACTCTGTAGCACCGCCTACATACCTCGCTCTGCTAATCCTGTTACCAGTGGCTGCTGCCAG
TGGCGATAAGTCGTGTCTTACCGGGTTGGACTCAAGACGATAGTTACCGGATAAGGCGCAGCGGTCGGGC
TGAACGGGGGGTTCGTGCACACAGCCCAGCTTGGAGCGAACGACCTACACCGAACTGAGATACCTACAGC
GTGAGCTATGAGAAAGCGCCACGCTTCCCGAAGGGAGAAAGGCGGACAGGTATCCGGTAAGCGGCAGGGT
CGGAACAGGAGAGCGCACGAGGGAGCTTCCAGGGGGAAACGCCTGGTATCTTTATAGTCCTGTCGGGTTT
CGCCACCTCTGACTTGAGCGTCGATTTTTGTGATGCTCGTCAGGGGGGCGGAGCCTATGGAAAAACGCCA
GCAACGCGGCCTTTTTACGGTTCCTGGCCTTTTGCTGGCCTTTTGCTCACATGTTCTTTCCTGCGTTATC
CCCTGATTCTGTGGATAACCGTATTACCGCCTTTGAGTGAGCTGATACCGCTCGCCGCAGCCGAACGACC
GAGCGCAGCGAGTCAGTGAGCGAGGAAGCGGAAGAGCGCCTGATGCGGTATTTTCTCCTTACGCATCTGT
GCGGTATTTCACACCGCAATGGTGCACTCTCAGTACAATCTGCTCTGATGCCGCATAGTTAAGCCAGTAT
ACACTCCGCTATCGCTACGTGACTGGGTCATGGCTGCGCCCCGACACCCGCCAACACCCGCTGACGCGCC
CTGACGGGCTTGTCTGCTCCCGGCATCCGCTTACAGACAAGCTGTGACCGTCTCCGGGAGCTGCATGTGT
CAGAGGTTTTCACCGTCATCACCGAAACGCGCGAGGCAGCTGCGGTAAAGCTCATCAGCGTGGTCGTGAA
GCGATTCACAGATGTCTGCCTGTTCATCCGCGTCCAGCTCGTTGAGTTTCTCCAGAAGCGTTAATGTCTG
GCTTCTGATAAAGCGGGCCATGTTAAGGGCGGTTTTTTCCTGTTTGGTCACTGATGCCTCCGTGTAAGGG
GGATTTCTGTTCATGGGGGTAATGATACCGATGAAACGAGAGAGGATGCTCACGATACGGGTTACTGATG
ATGAACATGCCCGGTTACTGGAACGTTGTGAGGGTAAACAACTGGCGGTATGGATGCGGCGGGACCAGAG
AAAAATCACTCAGGGTCAATGCCAGCGCTTCGTTAATACAGATGTAGGTGTTCCACAGGGTAGCCAGCAG
CATCCTGCGATGCAGATCCGGAACATAATGGTGCAGGGCGCTGACTTCCGCGTTTCCAGACTTTACGAAA
CACGGAAACCGAAGACCATTCATGTTGTTGCTCAGGTCGCAGACGTTTTGCAGCAGCAGTCGCTTCACGT
TCGCTCGCGTATCGGTGATTCATTCTGCTAACCAGTAAGGCAACCCCGCCAGCCTAGCCGGGTCCTCAAC
GACAGGAGCACGATCATGCGCACCCGTGGGGCCGCCATGCCGGCGATAATGGCCTGCTTCTCGCCGAAAC
GTTTGGTGGCGGGACCAGTGACGAAGGCTTGAGCGAGGGCGTGCAAGATTCCGAATACCGCAAGCGACAG
GCCGATCATCGTCGCGCTCCAGCGAAAGCGGTCCTCGCCGAAAATGACCCAGAGCGCTGCCGGCACCTGT
CCTACGAGTTGCATGATAAAGAAGACAGTCATAAGTGCGGCGACGATAGTCATGCCCCGCGCCCACCGGA
AGGAGCTGACTGGGTTGAAGGCTCTCAAGGGCATCGGTCGAGATCCCGGTGCCTAATGAGTGAGCTAACT
TACATTAATTGCGTTGCGCTCACTGCCCGCTTTCCAGTCGGGAAACCTGTCGTGCCAGCTGCATTAATGA
ATCGGCCAACGCGCGGGGAGAGGCGGTTTGCGTATTGGGCGCCAGGGTGGTTTTTCTTTTCACCAGTGAG
ACGGGCAACAGCTGATTGCCCTTCACCGCCTGGCCCTGAGAGAGTTGCAGCAAGCGGTCCACGCTGGTTT
GCCCCAGCAGGCGAAAATCCTGTTTGATGGTGGTTAACGGCGGGATATAACATGAGCTGTCTTCGGTATC
GTCGTATCCCACTACCGAGATATCCGCACCAACGCGCAGCCCGGACTCGGTAATGGCGCGCATTGCGCCC
AGCGCCATCTGATCGTTGGCAACCAGCATCGCAGTGGGAACGATGCCCTCATTCAGCATTTGCATGGTTT
GTTGAAAACCGGACATGGCACTCCAGTCGCCTTCCCGTTCCGCTATCGGCTGAATTTGATTGCGAGTGAG
ATATTTATGCCAGCCAGCCAGACGCAGACGCGCCGAGACAGAACTTAATGGGCCCGCTAACAGCGCGATT
TGCTGGTGACCCAATGCGACCAGATGCTCCACGCCCAGTCGCGTACCGTCTTCATGGGAGAAAATAATAC
TGTTGATGGGTGTCTGGTCAGAGACATCAAGAAATAACGCCGGAACATTAGTGCAGGCAGCTTCCACAGC
AATGGCATCCTGGTCATCCAGCGGATAGTTAATGATCAGCCCACTGACGCGTTGCGCGAGAAGATTGTGC
ACCGCCGCTTTACAGGCTTCGACGCCGCTTCGTTCTACCATCGACACCACCACGCTGGCACCCAGTTGAT
CGGCGCGAGATTTAATCGCCGCGACAATTTGCGACGGCGCGTGCAGGGCCAGACTGGAGGTGGCAACGCC
AATCAGCAACGACTGTTTGCCCGCCAGTTGTTGTGCCACGCGGTTGGGAATGTAATTCAGCTCCGCCATC
GCCGCTTCCACTTTTTCCCGCGTTTTCGCAGAAACGTGGCTGGCCTGGTTCACCACGCGGGAAACGGTCT
GATAAGAGACACCGGCATACTCTGCGACATCGTATAACGTTACTGGTTTCACATTCACCACCCTGAATTG
ACTCTCTTCCGGGCGCTATCATGCCATACCGCGAAAGGTTTTGCGCCATTCGATGGTGTCCGGGATCTCG
ACGCTCTCCCTTATGCGACTCCTGCATTAGGAAGCAGCCCAGTAGTAGGTTGAGGCCGTTGAGCACCGCC
GCCGCAAGGAATGGTGCATGCAAGGAGATGGCGCCCAACAGTCCCCCGGCCACGGGGCCTGCCACCATAC
CCACGCCGAAACAAGCGCTCATGAGCCCGAAGTGGCGAGCCCGATCTTCCCCATCGGTGATGTCGGCGAT
ATAGGCGCCAGCAACCGCACCTGTGGCGCCGGTGATGCCGGCCACGATGCGTCCGGCGTAGAGGATCGAG
ATCTCGATCCCGCGAAATTAATACGACTCACTATAGGGGAATTGTGAGCGGATAACAATTCCCCTCTAGA
AATAATTTTGTTTAACTTTAAGAAGGAGATATACCATGGGCAGCAGCCATCATCATCATCATCACAGCAG
CGGCCTGGTGCCGCGCGGCAGCCATATGGCAAGAGGAACTTTTGAGAGAACTAAAAAATTAAGAGAAGAA
AGTATTAATGCAGAACCACACATATCTATTGAAAGAGCAGTACTTATGACAGAAGCTTATAAAAAATATG
AGGGAAGTGTAGAGATTCCTGTACTTCGTGCTTTATCATTTAAGCATTATATTGAGAATAGAACTCTTAG
CATAAATGATGGAGAATTAATAGTAGGTGAAAAAGGTGATTCTCCTAATGGAGCACCAACATATCCAGAA
ATTTGTTGTCATACAATGGAAGATTTAGAAGTAATGCACAATAGAGATATAATAAATTTTAGCGTATCAG
AAGAAGCTAGAAAAATACATAAAGAAGAAATAATTCCTTTTTGGAAAAAGAGACAAACAAGAGATAAGAT
AATAAATGCAATGACACCTGAGTGGTTAGCAGCATATGAAGCAGGTATGTTTACAGAGTTTATGGAACAA
AGAGCCCCAGGACATACAGTTTGTGGAGATACAATATATAAAAAAGGATTTTTAGATTTAAAGAAAGACA
TAGAAGCAAGATTAAAAGAGCTAGATTTTCTTAATGATTTAGATGCATATAATAAAAAAGCAGATTTAGA
AGCTATGGCAATAGCTTGTGATGCAATGGTTATATTAGGTAAAAGATATGCTGAGAAAGCAAGACAAATG
GCAGAAGAAGAAACAGATGAAGCTAAGAAAAAAGATTTATTACTAATTGCTGAAACTTGTGATGTTGTAC
CAGCTCACAAACCAGAAACTTATCATCAAGCTATACAAATGTATTGGTTTGTTCATATAGGGGTTACTAC
TGAACTTAATATATGGGATGCTTTTACTCCAGGAAGACTTGACCAACATCTAAATCCTTTCTATGAAAGA
GATGTAGAAAATGGAATACTAGATAGAGATAGAGCACAAGAATTACTTGAATGTTTATGGGTTAAATTTA
ACAATCAGCCAGCACCACCAAAAGTTGGTATAACATTAAAAGAAAGTAGCACATATACAGATTTTGCAAA
TATAAACACTGGTGGAATAAATCCAGATGGTCAAGATGGTGTTAATGAAGTTAGTTATATAATACTTGAT
GTTATGGATGAAATGAAATTGATACAACCTAGTTCAAATGTTCAAATAAGTAAAAAGACTCCTCAAAAAT
TCTTAAAGAGAGCTTGTGAAATATCAAGAAAAGGATGGGGTCAACCAGCATTTTATAATACTGAAGCAAT
AGTTCAAGAGCTTATGGAAGCTGGAAAAACTATAGAAGATGCAAGACTTGGTGGAACCAGTGGTTGTGTT
GAAACTGGATGTTTTGGTAAAGAAGCATATGTTCTAACTGGATATATGAACATTCCAAAAATACTTGAAT
TAACATTAAATAATGGATATGACCCAATTAGTAAAAAACAAATAGGTATTGAAACTGGAGACCCTAGAAA
TTTCCAATCTTATGAGGAACTATTTGAAGCATTTAAAAAGCAATTACATTATATGATTGACATAAAAATA
GAAGGAAATGCTGTGATAGAAAATATATGTGCAAAACACATGCCTTGTCCACTTATGTCTACAATAGTTG
ATGATTGTATAGAAAAAGGCAAGGATTACCAAAGAGGTGGAGCAAGATACAACACTAGATATATACAAGG
TGTTGGTATAGGAACTATAACAGATAGTTTAACAGCAATAAAATATAATGTATTTGATAAGAAAAAATTC
GATATGGATACATTGCTTAAAGCACTTGATGCTAATTTTGAAGGATATGAAGCTATACTTAATTTAGTTT
CAAATAAGACTCCTAAATATGGAAATGATGATGATTATGCTGATGAAATAATGCAAGAGATATTCAATGC
ATATTACAATGAGGTAACTGGTAGACCAACTGTTTGTGGTGGAGAATACAGAGTAGATATGTTACCAACA
ACTTGTCATATATACTTTGGAGAAATTATGGGAGCAAGTCCAAATGGTAGACTTTGTGCAAAACCAGTTT
CAGAGGGAATTTCACCTGAAAAAGGTGGAGATACTAATGGACCTACAGCAGTTATAAAATCTTGTGCTAA
GATGGACCACATAAAAACTGGTGGAACATTATTAAATCAAAGATTTGCACCATCAGTAGTTCAAGGAGAA
AAAGGGTTAGATAATATGGCTAATCTAGTAAGAGCATACTTTAATATGGATGGTCATCATATACAATTTA
ATGTATTTGATAAAAATGTACTGTTAGAGGCTCAAAAGAATCCTCAGGATTATAAAGACTTAATAGTTAG
AGTTGCAGGATATAGTGACCATTTCAATAATTTAAGTAGAACACTACAAGATGAGATAATAGGAAGAACT
GAGCAAACATTCTAAAGCTTGCGGCCGCACTCGAGCACCACCACCACCACCACTGAGATCCGGCTGCTAA
CAAAGCCCGAAAGGAAGCTGAGTTGGCTGCTGCCACCGCTGAGCAATAACTAGCATAACCCCTTGGGGCC
TCTAAACGGGTCTTGAGGGGTTTTTTGCTGAAAGGAGGAACTATATCCGGAT
